Addgene plasmid #237051: PPP1CA-SmBiT Fusion Vector
Purpose: Express PPP1CA-SmBiT Fusion Protein in Mammalian Cells under a CMV promoter
Depositing lab: Promega Corporation.
Backbone
  Vector backbone: pFC220K SmBiT CMV-BlastFlexi Vector
  Vector type: Mammalian Expression
  Selectable markers: Blasticidin
Growth in bacteria
  Bacterial resistance: Kanamycin, 50 μg/mL
  Growth temperature: 37°C
  Growth strain: DH5alpha
  Copy number: High Copy
Gene/Insert
  Gene/Insert name: PPP1CA
  Species: H. sapiens (human)
  Mutation: None
  Entrez Gene: PPP1CA (a.k.a. PP-1A, PP1A, PP1alpha, PPP1A)
  Promoter: CMV
  Tag / fusion protein: SmBiT (C terminal on backbone)
  Cloning method: Other
Terms and licenses: Academic/Nonprofit Terms; Industry Terms
How to cite: PPP1CA-SmBiT Fusion Vector was a gift from Promega Corporation (Addgene plasmid # 237051 ; http://n2t.net/addgene:237051 ; RRID:Addgene_237051)
