[The description below was written by a language model from this plasmid's Addgene catalogue record and pLannotate feature annotations shown in this document.]
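Description:
PPP1CA-SmBiT Fusion Vector is a 5,292-nt mammalian expression plasmid built on the pFC220K SmBiT CMV-Blast Flexi backbone. It produces the human protein phosphatase 1 catalytic subunit alpha (PPP1CA, wild-type, no mutations recorded) with a C-terminal SmBiT tag supplied by the backbone. SmBiT is the small peptide component of the split NanoLuc (NanoBiT) luciferase system. On its own it is essentially inactive, and it reconstitutes a luminescent enzyme only when brought close to the complementary LgBiT fragment on a partner protein.

The expression cassette uses the CMV immediate-early enhancer and promoter, followed by a chimeric β-globin/immunoglobulin intron that generally improves mRNA processing and expression. A T7 promoter sits immediately upstream of the PPP1CA coding sequence and would allow in vitro transcription. The automated annotation does not call the SmBiT tag itself, but the interval between the end of the PPP1CA ORF and the downstream SV40 late polyadenylation signal, which includes a short MCS remnant, is where the catalogue entry implies it lies.

In bacteria the plasmid replicates from a high-copy ColE1/pUC origin and is selected with kanamycin through an EM7-driven neo (nptII) gene. A single loxP site is annotated just upstream of this cassette, and the record does not state its purpose. For mammalian cells, a separate reverse-oriented cassette places blasticidin S deaminase under the SV40 enhancer/early promoter with a synthetic poly(A) signal, which permits selection of stable lines.

The stated purpose is simply expression of the fusion protein in mammalian cells. The SmBiT tag suggests use in luminescence complementation assays that monitor PPP1CA interactions with LgBiT-tagged partners in live cells.
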