Features (pLannotate 1.2.2; 17 found; start..end, strand, type, name):
     24..105     -  polyA_signal   SV40 poly(A) signal: SV40 polyadenylation signal
    128..211     -  CDS            large T antigen (fragment): large T antigen from SV40 (simian virus 40)
    276..641     +  enhancer       CMV enhancer: human cytomegalovirus immediate early enhancer
    643..842     +  promoter       CMV promoter: human cytomegalovirus (CMV) immediate early promoter
    981..1113    +  intron         chimeric intron: chimera between introns from human β-globin and immunoglobulin heavy chain genes
   1157..1175    +  promoter       T7 promoter: promoter for bacteriophage T7 RNA polymerase
   1189..2178    +  CDS            PPP1CA: PP1A_HUMAN - Also known as PPP1A. Experimental evidence at protein level: Swiss-Prot protein existence level 1. (Microbial infection) Necessary for alphaviruses replication. From Homo sapiens (Human).
   2277..2306    +  misc_feature   MCS (fragment): pUC18/19 multiple cloning site
   2355..2476    -  polyA_signal   SV40 poly(A) signal: SV40 polyadenylation signal
   2499..2567    -  CDS            large T antigen (fragment): large T antigen from SV40 (simian virus 40)
   2591..2624    +  protein_bind   loxP: Cre-mediated recombination occurs in the 8-bp core sequence (GCATACAT). Cre recombinase
   2634..2681    +  promoter       EM7 promoter: synthetic bacterial promoter&nbsp
   2713..3504    +  CDS            neo: KKA2_KLEPN - Also known as kan, nptII. Experimental evidence at protein level: Swiss-Prot protein existence level 1. Resistance to kanamycin, neomycin, paromomycin, ribostamycin, butirosin and gentamicin B. From Klebsiella pneumoniae.
   3665..4253    -  rep_origin     ori: high-copy-number ColE1/pMB1/pBR322/pUC origin of replication
   4379..4427    -  polyA_signal   poly(A) signal: synthetic polyadenylation signal
   4451..4849    -  CDS            BSD: blasticidin S deaminase; Aspergillus terreus BSD; confers resistance to blasticidin
   4880..5237    -  promoter       SV40 promoter: SV40 enhancer and early promoter
>Addgene plasmid #237051 | PPP1CA-SmBiT Fusion Vector | addgene full sequence | sequence record 471905 | Addgene NGS Result
AAGACGCGTTAATTAAGACGTCGGCAGTGAAAAAAATGCTTTATTTGTGAAATTTGTGATGCTATTGCTT
TATTTGTAACCATTATAAGCTGCAATAAACAAGTTAACAACAACAATTGCATTCATTTTATGTTTCAGGT
TCAGGGGGAGGTGTGGGAGGTTTTTTAAAGCAAGTAAAACCTCTACAAATGTGGTATGGCTGATTATGAT
CCGCGGCCGCAATACGTCGACGTTATCAGCTGACTTCGTACGAGAGCCTAGGATTATGGCGCGCCACTAG
TTATTAATAGTAATCAATTACGGGGTCATTAGTTCATAGCCCATATATGGAGTTCCGCGTTACATAACTT
ACGGTAAATGGCCCGCCTGGCTGACCGCCCAACGACCCCCGCCCATTGACGTCAATAATGACGTATGTTC
CCATAGTAACGCCAATAGGGACTTTCCATTGACGTCAATGGGTGGAGTATTTACGGTAAACTGCCCACTT
GGCAGTACATCAAGTGTATCATATGCCAAGTCCGCCCCCTATTGACGTCAATGACGGTAAATGGCCCGCC
TGGCATTATGCCCAGTACATGACCTTACGGGACTTTCCTACTTGGCAGTACATCTACGTATTAGTCATCG
CTATTACCATGGTGATGCGGTTTTGGCAGTACACCAATGGGCGTGGATAGCGGTTTGACTCACGGGGATT
TCCAAGTCTCCACCCCATTGACGTCAATGGGAGTTTGTTTTGGCACCAAAATCAACGGGACTTTCCAAAA
TGTCGTAATAACCCCGCCCCGTTGACGCAAATGGGCGGTAGGCGTGTACGGTGGGAGGTCTATATAAGCA
GAGCTGGTTTAGTGAACCGTCAGATCACTAGAAGCTTTATTGCGGTAGTTTATCACAGTTAAATTGCTAA
CGCAGTCAGTGCTTCTGACACAACAGTCTCGAACTTAAGCTGCAGAAGTTGGTCGTGAGGCACTGGGCAG
GTAAGTATCAAGGTTACAAGACAGGTTTAAGGAGACCAATAGAAACTGGGCTTGTCGAGACAGAGAAGAC
TCTTGCGTTTCTGATAGGCACCTATTGGTCTTACTGACATCCACTTTGCCTTTCTCTCCACAGGTGTCCA
CTCCCAGTTCAATTACAGCTCTTAAGGCTAGAGTATTAATACGACTCACTATAGGGCTAGCGATCGCCAT
GTCCGACAGCGAGAAGCTCAACCTGGACTCGATCATCGGGCGCCTGCTGGAAGTGCAGGGCTCGCGGCCT
GGCAAGAATGTACAGCTGACAGAGAACGAGATCCGCGGTCTGTGCCTGAAATCCCGGGAGATTTTTCTGA
GCCAGCCCATTCTTCTGGAGCTGGAGGCACCCCTCAAGATCTGCGGTGACATACACGGCCAGTACTACGA
CCTTCTGCGACTATTTGAGTATGGCGGTTTCCCTCCCGAGAGCAACTACCTCTTTCTGGGGGACTATGTG
GACAGGGGCAAGCAGTCCTTGGAGACCATCTGCCTGCTGCTGGCCTATAAGATCAAGTACCCCGAGAACT
TCTTCCTGCTCCGTGGGAACCACGAGTGTGCCAGCATCAACCGCATCTATGGTTTCTACGATGAGTGCAA
GAGACGCTACAACATCAAACTGTGGAAAACCTTCACTGACTGCTTCAACTGCCTGCCCATCGCGGCCATA
GTGGACGAAAAGATCTTCTGCTGCCACGGAGGCCTGTCCCCGGACCTGCAGTCTATGGAGCAGATTCGGC
GGATCATGCGGCCCACAGATGTGCCTGACCAGGGCCTGCTGTGTGACCTGCTGTGGTCTGACCCTGACAA
GGACGTGCAGGGCTGGGGCGAGAACGACCGTGGCGTCTCTTTTACCTTTGGAGCCGAGGTGGTGGCCAAG
TTCCTCCACAAGCACGACTTGGACCTCATCTGCCGAGCACACCAGGTGGTAGAAGACGGCTACGAGTTCT
TTGCCAAGCGGCAGCTGGTGACACTTTTCTCAGCTCCCAACTACTGTGGCGAGTTTGACAATGCTGGCGC
CATGATGAGTGTGGACGAGACCCTCATGTGCTCTTTCCAGATCCTCAAGCCCGCCGACAAGAACAAGGGG
AAGTACGGGCAGTTCAGTGGCCTGAACCCTGGAGGCCGACCCATCACCCCACCCCGCAATTCCGCCAAAG
CCAAGAAAGTTTCTCAAGGCAGTTCAGGTGGTGGCGGGAGCGGAGGTGGAGGCTCGAGCGGTGTGACCGG
CTACCGGCTGTTCGAGGAGATTCTGTAAGGCCGCGACTCTAGAGTCGACCTGCAGGCATGCAAGCTGATT
TGGCTGCTGCCACCGCTGAGCAAGGCCGCTTCGAGCAGACATGATAAGATACATTGATGAGTTTGGACAA
ACCACAACTAGAATGCAGTGAAAAAAATGCTTTATTTGTGAAATTTGTGATGCTATTGCTTTATTTGTAA
CCATTATAAGCTGCAATAAACAAGTTAACAACAACAATTGCATTCATTTTATGTTTCAGGTTCAGGGGGA
GATGTGGGAGGTTTTTTTAAGCAAGTAAAACCTCTACAAATGTGGTAAAATCTTAATTAAGAATTCTAAT
ATAACTTCGTATAGCATACATTATACGAAGTTATGGATCCACTGTTGACAATTAATCATCGGCATAGTAT
ATCGGCATAGTATAATACGACAAGGTGAGGAACTAAACCCAGGAGGCAGATCATGATTGAACAAGATGGA
TTGCACGCAGGTTCTCCGGCCGCTTGGGTGGAGAGGCTATTCGGCTATGACTGGGCACAACAGACAATCG
GCTGCTCTGATGCCGCCGTGTTCCGGCTGTCAGCGCAGGGGCGCCCGGTTCTTTTTGTCAAGACCGACCT
GTCCGGTGCCCTGAATGAACTGCAGGACGAGGCAGCGCGGCTATCGTGGCTGGCCACGACGGGCGTTCCT
TGCGCAGCTGTGCTCGACGTTGTCACTGAAGCGGGAAGGGACTGGCTGCTATTGGGCGAAGTGCCGGGGC
AGGATCTCCTGTCATCTCACCTTGCTCCTGCCGAGAAAGTATCCATCATGGCTGATGCAATGCGGCGGCT
GCATACGCTTGATCCGGCTACCTGCCCATTCGACCACCAAGCGAAACATCGCATCGAGCGAGCACGTACT
CGGATGGAAGCCGGTCTTGTCGATCAGGATGATCTGGACGAAGAGCATCAGGGGCTCGCGCCAGCCGAAC
TGTTCGCCAGGCTCAAGGCGCGCATGCCCGACGGCGAGGATCTCGTCGTGACCCATGGCGATGCCTGCTT
GCCGAATATCATGGTGGAAAATGGCCGCTTTTCTGGATTCATCGACTGTGGCCGGCTGGGTGTGGCGGAC
CGCTATCAGGACATAGCGTTGGCTACCCGTGATATTGCTGAAGAGCTTGGCGGCGAATGGGCTGACCGCT
TCCTCGTGCTTTACGGTATCGCCGCTCCCGATTCGCAGCGCATCGCCTTCTATCGCCTTCTTGACGAGTT
CTTCTGATTCGAAATGACCGACCAAGCGACGCCCAACCGGTATCAGCTCACTCAAAGGCGGTAATACGGT
TATCCACAGAATCAGGGGATAACGCAGGAAAGAACATGTGAGCAAAAGGCCAGCAAAAGGCCAGGAACCG
TAAAAAGGCCGCGTTGCTGGCGTTTTTCCATAGGCTCCGCCCCCCTGACGAGCATCACAAAAATCGACGC
TCAAGTCAGAGGTGGCGAAACCCGACAGGACTATAAAGATACCAGGCGTTTCCCCCTGGAAGCTCCCTCG
TGCGCTCTCCTGTTCCGACCCTGCCGCTTACCGGATACCTGTCCGCCTTTCTCCCTTCGGGAAGCGTGGC
GCTTTCTCATAGCTCACGCTGTAGGTATCTCAGTTCGGTGTAGGTCGTTCGCTCCAAGCTGGGCTGTGTG
CACGAACCCCCCGTTCAGCCCGACCGCTGCGCCTTATCCGGTAACTATCGTCTTGAGTCCAACCCGGTAA
GACACGACTTATCGCCACTGGCAGCAGCCACTGGTAACAGGATTAGCAGAGCGAGGTATGTAGGCGGTGC
TACAGAGTTCTTGAAGTGGTGGCCTAACTACGGCTACACTAGAAGGACAGTATTTGGTATCTGCGCTCTG
CTGAAGCCAGTTACCTTCGGAAAAAGAGTTGGTAGCTCTTGATCCGGCAAACAAACCACCGCTGGTAGCG
GTGGTTTTTTTGTTTGCAAGCAGCAGATTACGCGCAGAAAAAAAGGATTTCAAGAAGATCCTTTGATCTT
TTCTACGGGGTCTGACGCTCAGTGGAACGAAAACTCACGTTAAGGGATTTTGGTCATGAGATTATCAAAA
AGGATCTTCACCTAGATCCTTTTATAGTCCGGAATCGTCACACAAAAAACCAACACACAGATGTAATGAA
AATAAAGATATTTTATTGCGGCCATCGTGATGGCTAGAGTTTAGCCCTCCCACACATAACCAGAGGGCAG
CAATTCACGAATCCCAACTGCCGTCGGCTGTCCATCACTGTCCTTCACTATGGCTTTGATCCCAGGATGC
AGATCGAGAAGCACCTGTCGGCACCGTCCGCAGGGGCTCAAGATGCCCCTGTTCTCATTTCCGATCGCGA
CGATACAAGTCAGGTTGCCAGCTGCCGCAGCAGCAGCAGTGCCCAGCACCACGAGTTCTGCACAAGGTCC
CCCAGTAAAATGATATACATTGACACCAGTGAAGATGCGGCCGTCGCTAGAGAGAGCTGCGCTGGCGACG
CTGTAGTCTTCAGAGATGGGGATGCTGTTGATTGTAGCCGTTGCTCTTTCAATGAGGGTGGATTCTTCTT
GAGACAAAGGCTTGGCCATGGTGGCGCTAGTGTCAGAAGAATCGAGCTTTTTGCAAAAGCCTAGGCCTCC
AAAAAAGCCTCCTCACTACTTCTGGAATAGCTCAGAGGCCGAGGCGGCCTCGGCCTCTGCATAAATAAAA
AAAATTAGTCAGCCATGGGGCGGAGAATGGGCGGAACTGGGCGGAGTTAGGGGCGGGATGGGCGGAGTTA
GGGGCGGGACTATGGTTGCTGACTAATTGAGATGCATGCTTTGCATACTTCTGCCTGCTGGGGAGCCTGG
GGACTTTCCACACCTGGTTGCTGACTAATTGAGATGCATGCTTTGCATACTTCTGCCTGCTGGGGAGCCT
GGGGACTTTCCACACCCTAACTGACACACATTCCACAGCTGGTTCTTTCCGCCTCAGAAGGTACCTAACC
AAGTTCCTCTTTCAGAGGTTATTTCAGGCCATGGTGCTGCGC
